Addgene plasmid #128814: pFSW Doc2beta WT
Purpose: To make virus expressing Doc2beta WT
Depositing lab: Edwin Chapman. Depositing organization: University of Wisconsin, Madison. Publication: Excitatory and Inhibitory Neurons Utilize Different Ca(2+) Sensors and Sources to Regulate Spontaneous Release. Courtney NA, Briguglio JS, Bradberry MM, Greer C, Chapman ER. Neuron. 2018 Jun 6;98(5):977-991.e5. doi: 10.1016/j.neuron.2018.04.022. Epub 2018 May 10. PubMed 29754754.
Backbone
  Vector backbone: FUGW
  Backbone size w/o insert (bp): 9698
  Vector type: Lentiviral
Growth in bacteria
  Bacterial resistance: Ampicillin, 100 μg/mL
  Growth temperature: 37°C
  Growth strain: NEB Stable
  Copy number: Unknown
Gene/Insert
  Gene/Insert name: Doc2beta (alt name: Double C2 protein beta)
  Species: R. norvegicus (rat)
  Insert size (bp): 1236
  Entrez Gene: Doc2b
  Promoter: hSyn (human synapsin I promoter)
  Tag / fusion protein: IRES-EGFP (C terminal on insert)
  Cloning method: Ligation Independent Cloning
Terms and licenses: Academic/Nonprofit Terms; Industry Terms: Not Available to Industry
How to cite: pFSW Doc2beta WT was a gift from Edwin Chapman (Addgene plasmid # 128814 ; http://n2t.net/addgene:128814 ; RRID:Addgene_128814)
