[The description below was written by a language model from this plasmid's Addgene catalogue record and pLannotate feature annotations shown in this document.]
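Description:
pFSW Doc2beta WT is an HIV-1-based lentiviral transfer plasmid built on the FUGW backbone, made to produce virus that expresses wild-type rat Doc2beta (double C2 protein beta, Doc2b) in neurons. It is propagated in E. coli through a high-copy ColE1/pUC-type origin with ampicillin selection (AmpR). The backbone also carries an f1 origin and an SV40/EM7-driven bleomycin/Zeocin resistance cassette that lies outside the viral genome. The full annotated sequence is about 10.9 kb.

The viral genome is transcribed in packaging cells from a CMV enhancer/promoter fused to a truncated 5' LTR. It includes the Ψ packaging signal with a partial gag sequence, the Rev response element for nuclear export of unspliced RNA, and the cPPT/CTS element. The second LTR is also annotated as truncated, as is typical of self-inactivating designs, and a bGH polyadenylation signal follows it.

Between these elements, the human synapsin I promoter restricts expression to neurons and drives a bicistronic transcript. The 1,236 bp Doc2b coding sequence comes first, followed by an EMCV IRES and EGFP. Doc2beta is therefore produced untagged, while EGFP is translated separately and marks transduced cells. A WPRE downstream of EGFP enhances transcript stability and expression.

Doc2b is a calcium sensor that promotes SNARE-dependent vesicle fusion and is implicated in calcium-dependent spontaneous neurotransmitter release. The associated work concerns the calcium sensors regulating spontaneous release in excitatory and inhibitory neurons. This fits use of the construct for expressing Doc2beta in neurons, although the record itself states only that it is for making Doc2beta-expressing virus.
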