Features (pLannotate 1.2.2; 32 found; start..end, strand, type, name):
      1..200     +  promoter       CMV promoter: human cytomegalovirus (CMV) immediate early promoter
    218..398     +  LTR            5' LTR (truncated): truncated 5' long terminal repeat (LTR) from HIV-1
    445..570     +  misc_feature   HIV-1 Ψ: packaging signal of human immunodeficiency virus type 1
    554..917     +  CDS            HIV-1 gag (fragment): gag protein from human immunodeficiency virus 1; gag
   1063..1296    +  misc_feature   RRE: The Rev response element (RRE) of HIV-1 allows for Rev-dependent mRNA export from the nucleus to the cytoplasm.
   1673..1773    +  CDS            Rev (fragment): human immunodeficiency virus 1 (HIV-1) Rev protein; rev; enhances nuclear export of unspliced and incompletely spliced viral mRNAs
   1823..1940    +  misc_feature   cPPT/CTS: central polypurine tract and central termination sequence of HIV-1
   1985..2431    +  promoter       hSyn promoter: human synapsin I promoter; confers neuron-specific expression (Kügler et al., 2003)
   2448..3683    +  CDS            Doc2b: DOC2B_RAT - Experimental evidence at protein level: Swiss-Prot protein existence level 1. Calcium sensor which positively regulates SNARE-dependent fusion of vesicles with membranes. Binds phospholipids in a calcium- dependent manner and may act at the priming stage of fusion by modifying membrane curvature to stimulate fusion. Involved in calcium- triggered exocytosis in chromaffin cells and calcium-dependent spontaneous release of neurotransmitter in absence of action potentials in neuronal cells. Involved both in glucose-stimulated insulin secretion in pancreatic cells and insulin-dependent
   3693..4269    +  misc_feature   IRES2: internal ribosome entry site (IRES) of the encephalomyocarditis virus (EMCV)
   4266..4985    +  CDS            EGFP: the original enhanced GFP (Yang et al., 1996) mammalian codon-optimized
   4986..5009    +  misc_feature   MCS (fragment): pBluescript multiple cloning site
   5009..5597    +  misc_feature   WPRE: woodchuck hepatitis virus posttranscriptional regulatory element
   5534..6115    +  CDS            nef (fragment): NEF_HV1H2 - Experimental evidence at protein level: Swiss-Prot protein existence level 1. Extracellular Nef protein targets CD4(+) T-lymphocytes for apoptosis by interacting with CXCR4 surface receptors. From Human immunodeficiency virus type 1 group M subtype B (isolate HXB2) (HIV-1).
   6122..6302    +  LTR            5' LTR (truncated): truncated 5' long terminal repeat (LTR) from HIV-1
   6334..6558    +  polyA_signal   bGH poly(A) signal: bovine growth hormone polyadenylation signal
   6562..6583    +  promoter       SV40 promoter (fragment): SV40 enhancer and early promoter
   6604..7032    +  rep_origin     f1 ori (sequence partly withheld): f1 bacteriophage origin of replication; arrow indicates direction of (+) strand synthesis
   7046..7375    +  promoter       SV40 promoter: SV40 enhancer and early promoter
   7423..7470    +  promoter       EM7 promoter: synthetic bacterial promoter&nbsp
   7489..7863    +  CDS            BleoR: antibiotic-binding protein; Sh ble from Streptoalloteichus hindustanus; confers resistance to bleomycin, phleomycin, and Zeocin™
   7873..7998    +  CDS            ble (fragment): BLE_KLEPN - Experimental evidence at protein level: Swiss-Prot protein existence level 1. Binding protein with a strong affinity to the bleomycin family of antibiotics. Binds to CL990; an antimitotic-antibiotic compound. From Klebsiella pneumoniae.
   7993..8114    +  polyA_signal   SV40 poly(A) signal: SV40 polyadenylation signal
   8185..8207    -  protein_bind   lac operator (fragment): The lac repressor binds to the lac operator to inhibit transcription in E. coli. This inhibition can be relieved by adding lactose or isopropyl-β-D-thiogalactopyranoside (IPTG). lac repressor encoded by lacI
   8211..8241    -  promoter       lac promoter: promoter for the E. coli lac operon
   8256..8277    -  protein_bind   CAP binding site: CAP binding activates transcription in the presence of cAMP. E. coli catabolite activator protein
   8290..8382    -  CDS            lacI (fragment): lac repressor; lacI; The lac repressor binds to the lac operator to inhibit transcription in E. coli. This inhibition can be relieved by adding lactose or isopropyl-β-D-thiogalactopyranoside (IPTG).
   8565..9153    -  rep_origin     ori: high-copy-number ColE1/pMB1/pBR322/pUC origin of replication
   9324..10184   -  CDS            AmpR: β-lactamase; bla; confers resistance to ampicillin, carbenicillin, and related antibiotics
  10185..10289   -  promoter       AmpR promoter: bla
  10348..10400   -  misc_feature   bom (fragment): basis of mobility region from pBR322
  10555..10934   +  enhancer       CMV enhancer: human cytomegalovirus immediate early enhancer
>Addgene plasmid #128814 | pFSW Doc2beta WT | addgene full sequence | sequence record 254293 | Addgene NGS Result
GTGATGCGGTTTTGGCAGTACATCAATGGGCGTGGATAGCGGTTTGACTCACGGGGATTTCCAAGTCTCC
ACCCCATTGACGTCAATGGGAGTTTGTTTTGGCACCAAAATCAACGGGACTTTCCAAAATGTCGTAACAA
CTCCGCCCCATTGACGCAAATGGGCGGTAGGCGTGTACGGTGGGAGGTCTATATAAGCAGCGCGTTTTGC
CTGTACTGGGTCTCTCTGGTTAGACCAGATCTGAGCCTGGGAGCTCTCTGGCTAACTAGGGAACCCACTG
CTTAAGCCTCAATAAAGCTTGCCTTGAGTGCTTCAAGTAGTGTGTGCCCGTCTGTTGTGTGACTCTGGTA
ACTAGAGATCCCTCAGACCCTTTTAGTCAGTGTGGAAAATCTCTAGCAGTGGCGCCCGAACAGGGACTTG
AAAGCGAAAGGGAAACCAGAGGAGCTCTCTCGACGCAGGACTCGGCTTGCTGAAGCGCGCACGGCAAGAG
GCGAGGGGCGGCGACTGGTGAGTACGCCAAAAATTTTGACTAGCGGAGGCTAGAAGGAGAGAGATGGGTG
CGAGAGCGTCAGTATTAAGCGGGGGAGAATTAGATCGCGATGGGAAAAAATTCGGTTAAGGCCAGGGGGA
AAGAAAAAATATAAATTAAAACATATAGTATGGGCAAGCAGGGAGCTAGAACGATTCGCAGTTAATCCTG
GCCTGTTAGAAACATCAGAAGGCTGTAGACAAATACTGGGACAGCTACAACCATCCCTTCAGACAGGATC
AGAAGAACTTAGATCATTATATAATACAGTAGCAACCCTCTATTGTGTGCATCAAAGGATAGAGATAAAA
GACACCAAGGAAGCTTTAGACAAGATAGAGGAAGAGCAAAACAAAAGTAAGACCACCGCACAGCAAGCGG
CCGCTGATCTTCAGACCTGGAGGAGGAGATATGAGGGACAATTGGAGAAGTGAATTATATAAATATAAAG
TAGTAAAAATTGAACCATTAGGAGTAGCACCCACCAAGGCAAAGAGAAGAGTGGTGCAGAGAGAAAAAAG
AGCAGTGGGAATAGGAGCTTTGTTCCTTGGGTTCTTGGGAGCAGCAGGAAGCACTATGGGCGCAGCGTCA
ATGACGCTGACGGTACAGGCCAGACAATTATTGTCTGGTATAGTGCAGCAGCAGAACAATTTGCTGAGGG
CTATTGAGGCGCAACAGCATCTGTTGCAACTCACAGTCTGGGGCATCAAGCAGCTCCAGGCAAGAATCCT
GGCTGTGGAAAGATACCTAAAGGATCAACAGCTCCTGGGGATTTGGGGTTGCTCTGGAAAACTCATTTGC
ACCACTGCTGTGCCTTGGAATGCTAGTTGGAGTAATAAATCTCTGGAACAGATTTGGAATCACACGACCT
GGATGGAGTGGGACAGAGAAATTAACAATTACACAAGCTTAATACACTCCTTAATTGAAGAATCGCAAAA
CCAGCAAGAAAAGAATGAACAAGAATTATTGGAATTAGATAAATGGGCAAGTTTGTGGAATTGGTTTAAC
ATAACAAATTGGCTGTGGTATATAAAATTATTCATAATGATAGTAGGAGGCTTGGTAGGTTTAAGAATAG
TTTTTGCTGTACTTTCTATAGTGAATAGAGTTAGGCAGGGATATTCACCATTATCGTTTCAGACCCACCT
CCCAACCCCGAGGGGACCCGACAGGCCCGAAGGAATAGAAGAAGAAGGTGGAGAGAGAGACAGAGACAGA
TCCATTCGATTAGTGAACGGATCGGCACTGCGTGCGCCAATTCTGCAGACAAATGGCAGTATTCATCCAC
AATTTTAAAAGAAAAGGGGGGATTGGGGGGTACAGTGCAGGGGAAAGAATAGTAGACATAATAGCAACAG
ACATACAAACTAAAGAATTACAAAAACAAATTACAAAAATTCAAAATTTTCGGGTTTATTACAGGGACAG
CAGAGATCCAGTTTGGTTAATTAAAGTGCAAGTGGTTTTAGGACCAGGATGAGGCGGGGTGGGGGTGCCT
ACCTGACGACCGACCCCGACCCACTGGACAAGCACCCAACCCCCATTCCCCAAATTGCGCATCCCCTATC
AGAGAGGGGGAGGGGAAACAGGATGCGGCGAGGCGCGTGCGCACTGCCAGCTTCAGCACCGCGGACAGTG
CCTTCGCCCCCGCCTGGCGGCGCGCGCCACCGCCGCCTCAGCACTGAAGGCGCGCTGACGTCACTCGCCG
GTCCCCCGTAAACTCCCCTTCCCGGCCACCTTGGTCGCGTCCGCGCCGCCGCCGGCCCAGCCGGACCGCA
CCACGCGAGGCGCGAGATAGGGGGGCACGGGCGCGACCATCTGCGCTGCGGCGCCGGCGACTCAGCGCTG
CCTCAGTCTGCGGTGGGCAGCGGAGGAGTCGTGTCGTGCCTGAGAGCGCAGGTACGGCTAGGCCACCATG
ACCCTCCGAAGACGTGGAGAGAAGGCTACAATCAGCATCCAAGAGCATATGGCAATCGACGTGTGTCCTG
GACCTATCCGACCTATCAAGCAGATCTCCGATTACTTCCCACGATTCCCTCGTGGACTCCCACCAACAGC
TGCACCACGTGCTTCAGCACCTCCAGACGCTCCTGCACGATCGCCAGCAGCTACCGCAGGTCCTCGTAGC
CCCTCCGACGGAGCACGCGACGACGACGAAGATGTGGACCAGCTCTTCGGAGCCTACGGTGCCAGCCCAG
GCCCCAGCCCCGGACCCAGCCCCGTGAGGCCGCCGGCCAAGCCCCCCGAGGACGAACCGGACGCCGACGG
CTACGAGTCAGACGACTGCACCGCCCTGGGTACACTGGACTTCAGTCTGCTCTATGACCAGGAGAACAAC
GCACTGCACTGCACCATCAGCAAAGCCAAGGGCCTGAAGCCGATGGATCACAATGGACTGGCTGATCCCT
ACGTCAAACTACACTTGCTGCCTGGAGCCAGCAAGGCAAATAAGCTCAGAACAAAAACCCTACGGAACAC
TCTGAACCCCTCCTGGAACGAGACCCTCACCTATTACGGGATCACGGATGAGGACATGATCCGAAAGACC
CTGAGGATCTCCGTGTGTGACGAGGACAAATTCCGCCACAACGAGTTCATCGGAGAGACTCGAGTGCCCC
TGAAGAAGCTGAAACCCAACCACACCAAGACATTCAGCATCTGCCTGGAGAAGCAGCTGCCGGTGGACAA
GGCAGAGGACAAGTCCCTGGAGGAGCGTGGCCGCATCCTCATCTCTCTCAAGTACAGCTCACAGAAGCAG
GGCCTGCTGGTGGGCATCGTTCGCTGCGCACACCTGGCGGCCATGGATGCTAACGGCTACTCAGACCCCT
ACGTGAAAACATATCTGAAACCAGATGTAGACAAGAAATCCAAGCATAAGACCGCAGTCAAGAAGAAAAC
ACTAAACCCTGAATTCAATGAGGAGTTCTGTTACGAGATCAAGCATGGAGACCTAGCCAAAAAGACCCTG
GAGGTCACTGTCTGGGACTATGATATTGGAAAATCCAATGATTTCATCGGTGGGGTGGTTCTGGGCATCA
ATGCCAAGGGTGAGCGCCTGAAGCACTGGTTTGACTGTCTGAAGAACAAGGACAAGAGGATTGAGCGTTG
GCACACGCTCACCAATGAGATCCCAGGGGCTGTACTCAGCGACTAGGAATTCCCCCTCTCCCTCCCCCCC
CTAACGTTACTGGCCGAAGCCGCTTGGAATAAGGCCGGTGTGCGTTTGTCTATATGTTATTTTCCACCAT
ATTGCCGTCTTTTGGCAATGTGAGGGCCCGGAAACCTGGCCCTGTCTTCTTGACGAGCATTCCTAGGGGT
CTTTCCCCTCTCGCCAAAGGAATGCAAGGTCTGTTGAATGTCGTGAAGGAAGCAGTTCCTCTGGAAGCTT
CTTGAAGACAAACAACGTCTGTAGCGACCCTTTGCAGGCAGCGGAACCCCCCACCTGGCGACAGGTGCCT
CTGCGGCCAAAAGCCACGTGTATAAGATACACCTGCAAAGGCGGCACAACCCCAGTGCCACGTTGTGAGT
TGGATAGTTGTGGAAAGAGTCAAATGGCTCTCCTCAAGCGTATTCAACAAGGGGCTGAAGGATGCCCAGA
AGGTACCCCATTGTATGGGATCTGATCTGGGGCCTCGGTACACATGCTTTACATGTGTTTAGTCGAGGTT
AAAAAAACGTCTAGGCCCCCCGAACCACGGGGACGTGGTTTTCCTTTGAAAAACACGATGATAATATGGT
GAGCAAGGGCGAGGAGCTGTTCACCGGGGTGGTGCCCATCCTGGTCGAGCTGGACGGCGACGTAAACGGC
CACAAGTTCAGCGTGTCCGGCGAGGGCGAGGGCGATGCCACCTACGGCAAGCTGACCCTGAAGTTCATCT
GCACCACCGGCAAGCTGCCCGTGCCCTGGCCCACCCTCGTGACCACCCTGACCTACGGCGTGCAGTGCTT
CAGCCGCTACCCCGACCACATGAAGCAGCACGACTTCTTCAAGTCCGCCATGCCCGAAGGCTACGTCCAG
GAGCGCACCATCTTCTTCAAGGACGACGGCAACTACAAGACCCGCGCCGAGGTGAAGTTCGAGGGCGACA
CCCTGGTGAACCGCATCGAGCTGAAGGGCATCGACTTCAAGGAGGACGGCAACATCCTGGGGCACAAGCT
GGAGTACAACTACAACAGCCACAACGTCTATATCATGGCCGACAAGCAGAAGAACGGCATCAAGGTGAAC
TTCAAGATCCGCCACAACATCGAGGACGGCAGCGTGCAGCTCGCCGACCACTACCAGCAGAACACCCCCA
TCGGCGACGGCCCCGTGCTGCTGCCCGACAACCACTACCTGAGCACCCAGTCCGCCCTGAGCAAAGACCC
CAACGAGAAGCGCGATCACATGGTCCTGCTGGAGTTCGTGACCGCCGCCGGGATCACTCTCGGCATGGAC
GAGCTGTACAAGTAAAATTCGATATCAAGCTTATCGATAATCAACCTCTGGATTACAAAATTTGTGAAAG
ATTGACTGGTATTCTTAACTATGTTGCTCCTTTTACGCTATGTGGATACGCTGCTTTAATGCCTTTGTAT
CATGCTATTGCTTCCCGTATGGCTTTCATTTTCTCCTCCTTGTATAAATCCTGGTTGCTGTCTCTTTATG
AGGAGTTGTGGCCCGTTGTCAGGCAACGTGGCGTGGTGTGCACTGTGTTTGCTGACGCAACCCCCACTGG
TTGGGGCATTGCCACCACCTGTCAGCTCCTTTCCGGGACTTTCGCTTTCCCCCTCCCTATTGCCACGGCG
GAACTCATCGCCGCCTGCCTTGCCCGCTGCTGGACAGGGGCTCGGCTGTTGGGCACTGACAATTCCGTGG
TGTTGTCGGGGAAATCATCGTCCTTTCCTTGGCTGCTCGCCTGTGTTGCCACCTGGATTCTGCGCGGGAC
GTCCTTCTGCTACGTCCCTTCGGCCCTCAATCCAGCGGACCTTCCTTCCCGCGGCCTGCTGCCGGCTCTG
CGGCCTCTTCCGCGTCTTCGCCTTCGCCCTCAGACGAGTCGGATCTCCCTTTGGGCCGCCTCCCCGCATC
GATACCGTCGACCTCGAGACCTAGAAAAACATGGAGCAATCACAAGTAGCAATACAGCAGCTACCAATGC
TGATTGTGCCTGGCTAGAAGCACAAGAGGAGGAGGAGGTGGGTTTTCCAGTCACACCTCAGGTACCTTTA
AGACCAATGACTTACAAGGCAGCTGTAGATCTTAGCCACTTTTTAAAAGAAAAGGGGGGACTGGAAGGGC
TAATTCACTCCCAACGAAGACAAGATATCCTTGATCTGTGGATCTACCACACACAAGGCTACTTCCCTGA
TTGGCAGAACTACACACCAGGGCCAGGGATCAGATATCCACTGACCTTTGGATGGTGCTACAAGCTAGTA
CCAGTTGAGCAAGAGAAGGTAGAAGAAGCCAATGAAGGAGAGAACACCCGCTTGTTACACCCTGTGAGCC
TGCATGGGATGGATGACCCGGAGAGAGAAGTATTAGAGTGGAGGTTTGACAGCCGCCTAGCATTTCATCA
CATGGCCCGAGAGCTGCATCCGGACTGTACTGGGTCTCTCTGGTTAGACCAGATCTGAGCCTGGGAGCTC
TCTGGCTAACTAGGGAACCCACTGCTTAAGCCTCAATAAAGCTTGCCTTGAGTGCTTCAAGTAGTGTGTG
CCCGTCTGTTGTGTGACTCTGGTAACTAGAGATCCCTCAGACCCTTTTAGTCAGTGTGGAAAATCTCTAG
CAGGGCCCGTTTAAACCCGCTGATCAGCCTCGACTGTGCCTTCTAGTTGCCAGCCATCTGTTGTTTGCCC
CTCCCCCGTGCCTTCCTTGACCCTGGAAGGTGCCACTCCCACTGTCCTTTCCTAATAAAATGAGGAAATT
GCATCGCATTGTCTGAGTAGGTGTCATTCTATTCTGGGGGGTGGGGTGGGGCAGGACAGCAAGGGGGAGG
ATTGGGAAGACAATAGCAGGCATGCTGGGGATGCGGTGGGCTCTATGGCTTCTGAGGCGGAAAGAACCAG
CTGGGGCTCTAGGGGGTATCCCC
[124 nt withheld, positions 6604-6727]
C
[91 nt withheld, positions 6729-6819]
A
[49 nt withheld, positions 6821-6869]
CCTTTGACGTTGGAGTCCACGTTCTTT
[37 nt withheld, positions 6897-6933]
ACCCTATCTCGGTCTATTCTTTTGATTTATAAGGGATTTTGCCGATTTCGGCCTATTGGTTAAAAAATGA
GCTGATTTAACAAAAATTTAACGCGAATTAATTCTGTGGAATGTGTGTCAGTTAGGGTGTGGAAAGTCCC
CAGGCTCCCCAGCAGGCAGAAGTATGCAAAGCATGCATCTCAATTAGTCAGCAACCAGGTGTGGAAAGTC
CCCAGGCTCCCCAGCAGGCAGAAGTATGCAAAGCATGCATCTCAATTAGTCAGCAACCATAGTCCCGCCC
CTAACTCCGCCCATCCCGCCCCTAACTCCGCCCAGTTCCGCCCATTCTCCGCCCCATGGCTGACTAATTT
TTTTTATTTATGCAGAGGCCGAGGCCGCCTCTGCCTCTGAGCTATTCCAGAAGTAGTGAGGAGGCTTTTT
TGGAGGCCTAGGCTTTTGCAAAAAGCTCCCGGGAGCTTGTATATCCATTTTCGGATCTGATCAGCACGTG
TTGACAATTAATCATCGGCATAGTATATCGGCATAGTATAATACGACAAGGTGAGGAACTAAACCATGGC
CAAGTTGACCAGTGCCGTTCCGGTGCTCACCGCGCGCGACGTCGCCGGAGCGGTCGAGTTCTGGACCGAC
CGGCTCGGGTTCTCCCGGGACTTCGTGGAGGACGACTTCGCCGGTGTGGTCCGGGACGACGTGACCCTGT
TCATCAGCGCGGTCCAGGACCAGGTGGTGCCGGACAACACCCTGGCCTGGGTGTGGGTGCGCGGCCTGGA
CGAGCTGTACGCCGAGTGGTCGGAGGTCGTGTCCACGAACTTCCGGGACGCCTCCGGGCCGGCCATGACC
GAGATCGGCGAGCAGCCGTGGGGGCGGGAGTTCGCCCTGCGCGACCCGGCCGGCAACTGCGTGCACTTCG
TGGCCGAGGAGCAGGACTGACACGTGCTACGAGATTTCGATTCCACCGCCGCCTTCTATGAAAGGTTGGG
CTTCGGAATCGTTTTCCGGGACGCCGGCTGGATGATCCTCCAGCGCGGGGATCTCATGCTGGAGTTCTTC
GCCCACCCCAACTTGTTTATTGCAGCTTATAATGGTTACAAATAAAGCAATAGCATCACAAATTTCACAA
ATAAAGCATTTTTTTCACTGCATTCTAGTTGTGGTTTGTCCAAACTCATCAATGTATCTTATCATGTCTG
TATACCGTCGACCTCTAGCTAGAGCTTGGCGTAATCATGGTCATAGCTGTTTCCTGTGTGAAATTGTTAT
CCGCTCACAATTCCACACAACATACGAGCCGGAAGCATAAAGTGTAAAGCCTGGGGTGCCTAATGAGTGA
GCTAACTCACATTAATTGCGTTGCGCTCACTGCCCGCTTTCCAGTCGGGAAACCTGTCGTGCCAGCTGCA
TTAATGAATCGGCCAACGCGCGGGGAGAGGCGGTTTGCGTATTGGGCGCTCTTCCGCTTCCTCGCTCACT
GACTCGCTGCGCTCGGTCGTTCGGCTGCGGCGAGCGGTATCAGCTCACTCAAAGGCGGTAATACGGTTAT
CCACAGAATCAGGGGATAACGCAGGAAAGAACATGTGAGCAAAAGGCCAGCAAAAGGCCAGGAACCGTAA
AAAGGCCGCGTTGCTGGCGTTTTTCCATAGGCTCCGCCCCCCTGACGAGCATCACAAAAATCGACGCTCA
AGTCAGAGGTGGCGAAACCCGACAGGACTATAAAGATACCAGGCGTTTCCCCCTGGAAGCTCCCTCGTGC
GCTCTCCTGTTCCGACCCTGCCGCTTACCGGATACCTGTCCGCCTTTCTCCCTTCGGGAAGCGTGGCGCT
TTCTCATAGCTCACGCTGTAGGTATCTCAGTTCGGTGTAGGTCGTTCGCTCCAAGCTGGGCTGTGTGCAC
GAACCCCCCGTTCAGCCCGACCGCTGCGCCTTATCCGGTAACTATCGTCTTGAGTCCAACCCGGTAAGAC
ACGACTTATCGCCACTGGCAGCAGCCACTGGTAACAGGATTAGCAGAGCGAGGTATGTAGGCGGTGCTAC
AGAGTTCTTGAAGTGGTGGCCTAACTACGGCTACACTAGAAGAACAGTATTTGGTATCTGCGCTCTGCTG
AAGCCAGTTACCTTCGGAAAAAGAGTTGGTAGCTCTTGATCCGGCAAACAAACCACCGCTGGTAGCGGTG
GTTTTTTTGTTTGCAAGCAGCAGATTACGCGCAGAAAAAAAGGATCTCAAGAAGATCCTTTGATCTTTTC
TACGGGGTCTGACGCTCAGTGGAACGAAAACTCACGTTAAGGGATTTTGGTCATGAGATTATCAAAAAGG
ATCTTCACCTAGATCCTTTTAAATTAAAAATGAAGTTTTAAATCAATCTAAAGTATATATGAGTAAACTT
GGTCTGACAGTTACCAATGCTTAATCAGTGAGGCACCTATCTCAGCGATCTGTCTATTTCGTTCATCCAT
AGTTGCCTGACTCCCCGTCGTGTAGATAACTACGATACGGGAGGGCTTACCATCTGGCCCCAGTGCTGCA
ATGATACCGCGAGACCCACGCTCACCGGCTCCAGATTTATCAGCAATAAACCAGCCAGCCGGAAGGGCCG
AGCGCAGAAGTGGTCCTGCAACTTTATCCGCCTCCATCCAGTCTATTAATTGTTGCCGGGAAGCTAGAGT
AAGTAGTTCGCCAGTTAATAGTTTGCGCAACGTTGTTGCCATTGCTACAGGCATCGTGGTGTCACGCTCG
TCGTTTGGTATGGCTTCATTCAGCTCCGGTTCCCAACGATCAAGGCGAGTTACATGATCCCCCATGTTGT
GCAAAAAAGCGGTTAGCTCCTTCGGTCCTCCGATCGTTGTCAGAAGTAAGTTGGCCGCAGTGTTATCACT
CATGGTTATGGCAGCACTGCATAATTCTCTTACTGTCATGCCATCCGTAAGATGCTTTTCTGTGACTGGT
GAGTACTCAACCAAGTCATTCTGAGAATAGTGTATGCGGCGACCGAGTTGCTCTTGCCCGGCGTCAATAC
GGGATAATACCGCGCCACATAGCAGAACTTTAAAAGTGCTCATCATTGGAAAACGTTCTTCGGGGCGAAA
ACTCTCAAGGATCTTACCGCTGTTGAGATCCAGTTCGATGTAACCCACTCGTGCACCCAACTGATCTTCA
GCATCTTTTACTTTCACCAGCGTTTCTGGGTGAGCAAAAACAGGAAGGCAAAATGCCGCAAAAAAGGGAA
TAAGGGCGACACGGAAATGTTGAATACTCATACTCTTCCTTTTTCAATATTATTGAAGCATTTATCAGGG
TTATTGTCTCATGAGCGGATACATATTTGAATGTATTTAGAAAAATAAACAAATAGGGGTTCCGCGCACA
TTTCCCCGAAAAGTGCCACCTGACGTCGACGGATCGGGAGATCTCCCGATCCCCTATGGTGCACTCTCAG
TACAATCTGCTCTGATGCCGCATAGTTAAGCCAGTATCTGCTCCCTGCTTGTGTGTTGGAGGTCGCTGAG
TAGTGCGCGAGCAAAATTTAAGCTACAACAAGGCAAGGCTTGACCGACAATTGCATGAAGAATCTGCTTA
GGGTTAGGCGTTTTGCGCTGCTTCGCGATGTACGGGCCAGATATACGCGTTGACATTGATTATTGACTAG
TTATTAATAGTAATCAATTACGGGGTCATTAGTTCATAGCCCATATATGGAGTTCCGCGTTACATAACTT
ACGGTAAATGGCCCGCCTGGCTGACCGCCCAACGACCCCCGCCCATTGACGTCAATAATGACGTATGTTC
CCATAGTAACGCCAATAGGGACTTTCCATTGACGTCAATGGGTGGAGTATTTACGGTAAACTGCCCACTT
GGCAGTACATCAAGTGTATCATATGCCAAGTACGCCCCCTATTGACGTCAATGACGGTAAATGGCCCGCC
TGGCATTATGCCCAGTACATGACCTTATGGGACTTTCCTACTTGGCAGTACATCTACGTATTAGTCATCG
CTATTACCATG
